Addgene plasmid #247589: pPOTv6-hygro-3HA::FRB::3HA
Purpose: Trypanosoma brucei PCR only tagging (pPOT) vector for endogenous gene tagging
Depositing lab: Samuel Dean. Depositing organization: University of Warwick. Publication: A comprehensive toolkit for protein localization and functional analysis in trypanosomatids. Paterou A, Saez Conde J, Tyc J, Sunter JD, Vaughan S, Gull K, Dean S. Open Biol. 2025 Apr;15(4):240361. doi: 10.1098/rsob.240361. Epub 2025 Apr 2. PubMed 40169015.
Backbone
  Vector backbone: pPOT
  Vector type: Unspecified
Growth in bacteria
  Bacterial resistance: Ampicillin, 100 μg/mL
  Growth temperature: 37°C
  Growth strain: NEB Stable
  Copy number: High Copy
Gene/Insert
  Gene/Insert name: 3xHA
  Species: Synthetic
  Promoter: read through
  Cloning method: Restriction Enzyme; 5′ cloning site HindIII (not destroyed); 3′ cloning site BamHI (not destroyed)
  Sequencing primers: 5′ cTATGGGTTCTGGTAGTG; 3′ cTTAACTACCCGATCCTG
Terms and licenses: Academic/Nonprofit Terms; Industry Terms: Not Available to Industry
How to cite: pPOTv6-hygro-3HA::FRB::3HA was a gift from Samuel Dean (Addgene plasmid # 247589 ; http://n2t.net/addgene:247589 ; RRID:Addgene_247589)
