[The description below was written by a language model from this plasmid's Addgene catalogue record and pLannotate feature annotations shown in this document.]
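Description:
pPOTv6-hygro-3HA::FRB::3HA is a PCR-only tagging (pPOT) template plasmid for endogenous gene tagging in Trypanosoma brucei. It is not meant to be expressed from the plasmid itself. Instead, it serves as a PCR template, from which tag-plus-marker cassettes are typically amplified with long primers carrying homology to the target locus. The resulting amplicons integrate by homologous recombination at the gene of interest. In E. coli the roughly 6.6 kb plasmid is maintained through a high-copy ColE1/pUC-type origin and selected with ampicillin via the bla gene. The backbone also carries typical cloning-vector remnants, including an f1 origin, lac promoter/operator and lacZα fragments, and flanking SP6 and T7 promoters.

The payload sits between HindIII and BamHI sites and is a composite tag. A fragment of human MTOR corresponding to the FRB (FKBP–rapamycin binding) domain is annotated, and the construct name indicates that it is flanked on both sides by triple HA epitopes. The automated annotation detects only partial HA matches on one side of the FRB. Two copies of the hygromycin phosphotransferase gene (hph) lie on either side of the tag in the same orientation. This layout fits the pPOT design, in which one template supports either N- or C-terminal tagging depending on the segment amplified, with hygromycin selection of transfected parasites.

No dedicated promoter is listed. Expression is recorded as "read through", meaning it relies on transcription at the tagged locus. The trypanosome intergenic processing sequences expected between the coding regions are not annotated in the feature table. The HA epitopes allow detection of the tagged protein, and FRB is generally used for rapamycin-induced dimerisation with FKBP fusions. The record does not specify the particular functional application.
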