Features (pLannotate 1.2.2; 17 found; start..end, strand, type, name):
      1..589     +  rep_origin     ori: high-copy-number ColE1/pMB1/pBR322/pUC origin of replication
    772..864     +  CDS            lacI (fragment): lac repressor; lacI; The lac repressor binds to the lac operator to inhibit transcription in E. coli. This inhibition can be relieved by adding lactose or isopropyl-β-D-thiogalactopyranoside (IPTG).
    877..898     +  protein_bind   CAP binding site: CAP binding activates transcription in the presence of cAMP. E. coli catabolite activator protein
    913..943     +  promoter       lac promoter: promoter for the E. coli lac operon
    951..967     +  protein_bind   lac operator: The lac repressor binds to the lac operator to inhibit transcription in E. coli. This inhibition can be relieved by adding lactose or isopropyl-β-D-thiogalactopyranoside (IPTG). lac repressor encoded by lacI
   1009..1027    +  promoter       SP6 promoter: promoter for bacteriophage SP6 RNA polymerase
   1223..2245    -  CDS            hph: KHYB_ECOLX - Experimental evidence at protein level: Swiss-Prot protein existence level 1. The aminoglycoside phosphotransferases achieve inactivation of their antibiotic substrates by phosphorylation. Only phosphorylates hygromycin and closely related compounds such as demethyl analogs and destomycin. From Escherichia coli.
   2741..3019    -  CDS            MTOR (fragment): MTOR_HUMAN - Also known as FRAP, FRAP1, FRAP2, RAFT1, RAPT1. Experimental evidence at protein level: Swiss-Prot protein existence level 1. Serine/threonine protein kinase which is a central regulator of cellular metabolism, growth and survival in response to hormones, growth factors, nutrients, energy and stress signals (PubMed:12087098, PubMed:12150925, PubMed:12150926, PubMed:12231510, PubMed:12718876, PubMed:14651849, PubMed:15268862, PubMed:15467718, PubMed:15545625, PubMed:15718470, PubMed:18497260, PubMed:18762023, PubMed:18925875, PubMed:20516213, PubMed:20537536, PubMed:21659604, PubMe
   3063..3079    -  CDS            3xHA (fragment): three tandem HA epitope tags
   3093..3118    -  CDS            HA (fragment): HA (human influenza hemagglutinin) epitope tag
   3512..4534    -  CDS            hph: KHYB_ECOLX - Experimental evidence at protein level: Swiss-Prot protein existence level 1. The aminoglycoside phosphotransferases achieve inactivation of their antibiotic substrates by phosphorylation. Only phosphorylates hygromycin and closely related compounds such as demethyl analogs and destomycin. From Escherichia coli.
   4703..4721    -  promoter       T7 promoter: promoter for bacteriophage T7 RNA polymerase
   4724..4881    +  CDS            lacZα (fragment): LacZα fragment of β-galactosidase; lacZ fragment
   4885..5340    +  rep_origin     f1 ori (sequence partly withheld): f1 bacteriophage origin of replication; arrow indicates direction of (+) strand synthesis
   5341..5391    -  misc_feature   bom (fragment): basis of mobility region from pBR322
   5418..5522    +  promoter       AmpR promoter: bla
   5523..6383    +  CDS            AmpR: β-lactamase; bla; confers resistance to ampicillin, carbenicillin, and related antibiotics
>Addgene plasmid #247589 | pPOTv6-hygro-3HA::FRB::3HA | addgene full sequence | sequence record 495162 | Addgene NGS Result
TTGAGATCCTTTTTTTCTGCGCGTAATCTGCTGCTTGCAAACAAAAAAACCACCGCTACCAGCGGTGGTT
TGTTTGCCGGATCAAGAGCTACCAACTCTTTTTCCGAAGGTAACTGGCTTCAGCAGAGCGCAGATACCAA
ATACTGTTCTTCTAGTGTAGCCGTAGTTAGGCCACCACTTCAAGAACTCTGTAGCACCGCCTACATACCT
CGCTCTGCTAATCCTGTTACCAGTGGCTGCTGCCAGTGGCGATAAGTCGTGTCTTACCGGGTTGGACTCA
AGACGATAGTTACCGGATAAGGCGCAGCGGTCGGGCTGAACGGGGGGTTCGTGCACACAGCCCAGCTTGG
AGCGAACGACCTACACCGAACTGAGATACCTACAGCGTGAGCTATGAGAAAGCGCCACGCTTCCCGAAGG
GAGAAAGGCGGACAGGTATCCGGTAAGCGGCAGGGTCGGAACAGGAGAGCGCACGAGGGAGCTTCCAGGG
GGAAACGCCTGGTATCTTTATAGTCCTGTCGGGTTTCGCCACCTCTGACTTGAGCGTCGATTTTTGTGAT
GCTCGTCAGGGGGGCGGAGCCTATGGAAAAACGCCAGCAACGCGGCCTTTTTACGGTTCCTGGCCTTTTG
CTGGCCTTTTGCTCACATGTTCTTTCCTGCGTTATCCCCTGATTCTGTGGATAACCGTATTACCGCCTTT
GAGTGAGCTGATACCGCTCGCCGCAGCCGAACGACCGAGCGCAGCGAGTCAGTGAGCGAGGAAGCGGAAG
AGCGCCCAATACGCAAACCGCCTCTCCCCGCGCGTTGGCCGATTCATTAATGCAGCTGGCACGACAGGTT
TCCCGACTGGAAAGCGGGCAGTGAGCGCAACGCAATTAATGTGAGTTAGCTCACTCATTAGGCACCCCAG
GCTTTACACTTTATGCTTCCGGCTCGTATGTTGTGTGGAATTGTGAGCGGATAACAATTTCACACAGGAA
ACAGCTATGACCATGATTACGCCAAGCTATTTAGGTGACACTATAGAATACTCAAGCTATGCATCCAATT
TGAGAGACCTGTGCGGGGCTCGAATCCCCCCATTTTCTTCTTTTACATCATCCCCCCTTCCTAACCAACC
TGCAGGCGCACCTCCCTGCTGTGCCATCAGATTACTCCGGGAACCTTTCCACGGAAAAGACACGAGACAA
GGGAAAAGCCAACTAAATGGGCACTCGAGCTATTCCTTTGCCCTCGGACGAGTGCTGGGGCGTCGGTTTC
CACTATCGGCGAGTACTTCTACACAGCCATCGGTCCAGACGGCCGCGCTTCTGCGGGCGATTTGTGTACG
CCCGACAGTCCCGGCTCCGGATCGGACGATTGCGTCGCATCGACCCTGCGCCCAAGCTGCATCATCGAAA
TTGCCGTCAACCAAGCTCTGATAGAGTTGGTCAAGACCAATGCGGAGCATATACGCCCGGAGCCGAGGCG
ATCCTGCAAGCTCCGGATGCCTCCGCTCGAAGTAGCGCGTCTGCTGCTCCATACAAGCCAACCACGGCCT
CCAGAAGAAGATGTTGGCGACCTCGTATTGGGAATCCCCGAACATCGCCTCGCTCCAGTCAATGACCGCT
GTTATGCGGCCATTGTCCGTCAGGACATTGTTGGAGCCGAAATCCGCGTGCACGAGGTGCCGGACTTCGG
GGCAGTCCTCGGCCCAAAGCATCAGCTCATCGAGAGCCTGCGCGACGGACGCACTGACGGTGTCGTCCAT
CACAGTTTGCCAGTGATACACATGGGGATCAGCAATCGCGCATATAAAATCACGCCATGTAGTGTATTGA
CCGATTCCTTGCGGTCCGAATGGGCCGAACCCGCTCGTCTGGCTAAGATCGGCCGCAGCGATCGCATCCA
TTGCCTCCGCGACCGGCTGCAGAACAGCGGGCAGTTCGGTTTCAGGCAGGTCTTGCAACGTGACACCCTG
TGCACGGCGGGAGATGCAATAGGTCAGGCTCTCGCTAAATTCCCCAATGTCAAGCACTTCCGGAATCGGG
AGCGCGGCCGATGCAAAGTGCCGATAAACATAACGATCTTTGTAGAAACCATCGGCGCAGCTATTTACCC
GCAGGACATATCCACGCCCTCCTACATCGAAGCTGAAAGCACGAGATTCTTCGCCCTCCGAGAGCTGCAT
CAGGTCGGAGACGCTGTCGAACTTTTCGATCAGAAACTTCTCGACAGACGTCGCGGTGAGTTCAGGCTTT
TTCATGCTAGCTGATGCTTTATTGCTTTCTCTTAAATTTGGGATAACCGTAGTTTATGCGGCAGTAGTTT
GACACCTTTTCGAGGGGGAAAGAGACAAAAAAGGAGAAGACAAGGATTAAAGGGTGCACCCAAAGGAGGA
AACACACGGTTGGTGTGCAGTGATGAATATCAAGTTGCACAACAGTGCAGACTCAAAACGGCACTAATGA
ACCAGATGTCAGACATGCAGCTACGATCTACACAAACAGTGACTCTCTAATGCCGAAGGATAGGCACCGC
AGTGCACGTACACAGCGGCATAGATTGAAATACTACATAAAGGTTATACATTGATTATAATGAAAGACAT
TTAAGCGCAGCGGAGCTCTTAACTACCCGATCCTGATCCAGATCCTGATCCCGCGTAGTCAGGGACATCA
TACGGGTAACTGCCGGCGTAGTCCGGTACATCATATGGATATGATCCCGCATAATCCGGAACATCGTAGG
GGTAGGATCCCTTGCTGATTCGACGAAACACATGGTAATAGAGGTCCCAAGCCTGCAGGAGATCCTTAAC
GTTCCCAGACTTCATGTATTTTCTACACCACTCTTGTGCTTCCATTAGGTCGCGCCCGTAAGCCTGGTTG
AAGCTCGTCTCCTTCAACGTCTGTGGACCACGCTCCATCATAGCGTGGAGCGGCTCCAACACTTCAAACA
TACCCTTCACGTTGCGCTCACCGAAATATAGTCGGGACGCTTCTTCCAATCCCTCGTGCCACATCTCGTG
CCAGAGTATAAGCTTAGCATAATCGGGTACGTCGTAAGGATACGAACCTGCATAATCTGGAACGTCATAA
GGGTACGAACCTGCGTAATCTGGAACGTCGTATGGGTAAGAACCGGAACCGGAACCACTACCAGAACCCA
TAGGTACCCGTTGCAGTTGAGTTTCTGTTTTCGGGCTTGTTGGTATACTTGTTTGATTAATGTGGCTGAT
AGCTAAGCTATCGCAAATATTTGTACAAGACATGAGGGGGCAAAAAAATAAGCCAAGTGTATTTGTTAGG
CTTCCGTGCCTGTTAGAGAAATATGTAAGGAAACGCCTGCGCTACACAGCTTGAGCAACGCGTGGGGCTC
GAATCCCCCCATTTTCTTCTTTTACATCATCCCCCCTTCCTAACCAACCTGCAGGCGCACCTCCCTGCTG
TGCCATCAGATTACTCCGGGAACCTTTCCACGGAAAAGACACGAGACAAGGGAAAGGCCAACTAAATGGG
CACCATGGCTATTCCTTTGCCCTCGGACGAGTGCTGGGGCGTCGGTTTCCACTATCGGCGAGTACTTCTA
CACAGCCATCGGTCCAGACGGCCGCGCTTCTGCGGGCGATTTGTGTACGCCCGACAGTCCCGGCTCCGGA
TCGGACGATTGCGTCGCATCGACCCTGCGCCCAAGCTGCATCATCGAAATTGCCGTCAACCAAGCTCTGA
TAGAGTTGGTCAAGACCAATGCGGAGCATATACGCCCGGAGCCGAGGCGATCCTGCAAGCTCCGGATGCC
TCCGCTCGAAGTAGCGCGTCTGCTGCTCCATACAAGCCAACCACGGCCTCCAGAAGAAGATGTTGGCGAC
CTCGTATTGGGAATCCCCGAACATCGCCTCGCTCCAGTCAATGACCGCTGTTATGCGGCCATTGTCCGTC
AGGACATTGTTGGAGCCGAAATCCGCGTGCACGAGGTGCCGGACTTCGGGGCAGTCCTCGGCCCAAAGCA
TCAGCTCATCGAGAGCCTGCGCGACGGACGCACTGACGGTGTCGTCCATCACAGTTTGCCAGTGATACAC
ATGGGGATCAGCAATCGCGCATATAAAATCACGCCATGTAGTGTATTGACCGATTCCTTGCGGTCCGAAT
GGGCCGAACCCGCTCGTCTGGCTAAGATCGGCCGCAGCGATCGCATCCATTGCCTCCGCGACCGGCTGCA
GAACAGCGGGCAGTTCGGTTTCAGGCAGGTCTTGCAACGTGACACCCTGTGCACGGCGGGAGATGCAATA
GGTCAGGCTCTCGCTAAATTCCCCAATGTCAAGCACTTCCGGAATCGGGAGCGCGGCCGATGCAAAGTGC
CGATAAACATAACGATCTTTGTAGAAACCATCGGCGCAGCTATTTACCCGCAGGACATATCCACGCCCTC
CTACATCGAAGCTGAAAGCACGAGATTCTTCGCCCTCCGAGAGCTGCATCAGGTCGGAGACGCTGTCGAA
CTTTTCGATCAGAAACTTCTCGACAGACGTCGCGGTGAGTTCAGGCTTTTTCATGAATTCCACTAGAGCT
TATTTTATGGCAGCAACGAGACCTTACGTAAAGCAAAACTAAATAAGAGCGGAGACTGCAATGCAGAGTA
AAAAAAAAAAAAACATGAATTTCAGAAGACCTTGCTGTGCCCCTAGCTTGCAGCAGGTCTGCATTATACG
GGCCCAATTCGCCCTATAGTGAGTCGTATTACAATTCACTGGCCGTCGTTTTACAACGTCGTGACTGGGA
AAACCCTGGCGTTACCCAACTTAATCGCCTTGCAGCACATCCCCCTTTCGCCAGCTGGCGTAATAGCGAA
GAGGCCCGCACCGATCGCCCTTCCCAACAGTTGCGCAGCCTGAATGGCGAATGGACGCGCCCTGTAGCGG
CGCATTAAGT
[98 nt withheld, positions 4911-5008]
C
[91 nt withheld, positions 5010-5100]
A
[49 nt withheld, positions 5102-5150]
CCTTTGACGTTGGAGTCCACGTTCTTT
[37 nt withheld, positions 5178-5214]
ACCCTATCTCGGTCTATTCTTTTGATTTATAAGGGATTTTGCCGATTTCGGCCTATTGGTTAAAAAATGA
GCTGATTTAACAAAAATTTAACGCGAATTTTAACAAAATATTAACGCTTACAATTTCCTGATGCGGTATT
TTCTCCTTACGCATCTGTGCGGTATTTCACACCGCATCAGGTGGCACTTTTCGGGGAAATGTGCGCGGAA
CCCCTATTTGTTTATTTTTCTAAATACATTCAAATATGTATCCGCTCATGAGACAATAACCCTGATAAAT
GCTTCAATAATATTGAAAAAGGAAGAGTATGAGTATTCAACATTTCCGTGTCGCCCTTATTCCCTTTTTT
GCGGCATTTTGCCTTCCTGTTTTTGCTCACCCAGAAACGCTGGTGAAAGTAAAAGATGCTGAAGATCAGT
TGGGTGCACGAGTGGGTTACATCGAACTGGATCTCAACAGCGGTAAGATCCTTGAGAGTTTTCGCCCCGA
AGAACGTTTTCCAATGATGAGCACTTTTAAAGTTCTGCTATGTGGCGCGGTATTATCCCGTATTGACGCC
GGGCAAGAGCAACTCGGTCGCCGCATACACTATTCTCAGAATGACTTGGTTGAGTACTCACCAGTCACAG
AAAAGCATCTTACGGATGGCATGACAGTAAGAGAATTATGCAGTGCTGCCATAACCATGAGTGATAACAC
TGCGGCCAACTTACTTCTGACAACGATCGGAGGACCGAAGGAGCTAACCGCTTTTTTGCACAACATGGGG
GATCATGTAACTCGCCTTGATCGTTGGGAACCGGAGCTGAATGAAGCCATACCAAACGACGAGCGTGACA
CCACGATGCCTGTAGCAATGGCAACAACGTTGCGCAAACTATTAACTGGCGAACTACTTACTCTAGCTTC
CCGGCAACAATTAATAGACTGGATGGAGGCGGATAAAGTTGCAGGACCACTTCTGCGCTCGGCCCTTCCG
GCTGGCTGGTTTATTGCTGATAAATCTGGAGCCGGTGAGCGTGGGTCTCGCGGTATCATTGCAGCACTGG
GGCCAGATGGTAAGCCCTCCCGTATCGTAATTATCTACACGACGGGGAGTCAGGCAACTATGGATGAACG
AAATAGACAGATCGCTGAGATAGGTGCCTCACTGATTAAGCATTGGTAACTGTCAGACCAAGTTTACTCA
TATATACTTTAGATTGATTTAAAACTTCATTTTTAATTTAAAAGGATCTAGGTGAAGATCCTTTTTGATA
ATCTCATGACCAAAATCCCTTAACGTGAGTTTTCGTTCCACTGAGCGTCAGACCCCGTAGAAAAGATCAA
AGGATCTTC
